>Addgene plasmid #24378 | pGADT7-ADH700-yeCherry-p150-yeGFP-DHFR | depositor full sequence | sequence record 11405 | Author sequence
TGCATGCCTGCAGGATCCTTTTGTTGTTTCCGGGTGTACAATATGGACTTCCTCTTTTCTGGCAACCAAA
CCCATACATCGGGATTCCTATAATACCTTCGTTGGTCTCCCTAACATGTAGGTGGCGGAGGGGAGATATA
CAATAGAACAGATACCAGACAAGACATAATGGGCTAAACAAGACTACACCAATTACACTGCCTCATTGAT
GGTGGTACATAACGAACTAATACTGTAGCCCTAGACTTGATAGCCATCATCATATCGAAGTTTCACTACC
CTTTTTCCATTTGCCATCTATTGAAGTAATAATAGGCGCATGCAACTTCTTTTCTTTTTTTTTCTTTTCT
CTCTCCCCCGTTGTTGTCTCACCATATCCGCAATGACAAAAAAAATGATGGAAGACACTAAAGGAAAAAA
TTAACGACAAAGACAGCACCAACAGATGTCGTTGTTCCAGAGCTGATGAGGGGTATCTCGAAGCACACGA
AACTTTTTCCTTCCTTCATTCACGCACACTACTCTCTAATGAGCAACGGTATACGGCCTTCCTTCCAGTT
ACTTGAATTTGAAATAAAAAAAGTTTGCTGTCTTGCTATCAAGTATAAATAGACCTGCAATTATTAATCT
TTTGTTTCCTCGTCATTGTTCTCGTTCCCTTTCTTCCTTGTTTCTTTTTCTGCACAATATTTCAAGCTAT
ACCAAGCATACAATCAACTCCGGTACCACTAGTATGGTAAGTAAGGGTGAAGAAGACAATATGGCGATCA
TTAAGGAATTCATGCGTTTCAAAGTACACATGGAGGGAAGCGTGAACGGACATGAATTTGAAATCGAAGG
GGAAGGCGAAGGTAGACCATACGAAGGAACCCAGACCGCAAAGCTTAAAGTTACCAAAGGCGGGCCACTA
CCATTTGCATGGGATATCTTGAGCCCTCAGTTTATGTATGGCAGTAAGGCCTACGTTAAACACCCAGCTG
ATATTCCCGACTATTTGAAATTGTCTTTTCCAGAAGGATTCAAATGGGAAAGAGTAATGAATTTCGAGGA
CGGCGGAGTTGTTACTGTTACTCAAGATTCAAGTTTGCAAGACGGTGAATTTATTTACAAGGTCAAATTA
AGAGGGACTAATTTCCCTAGTGATGGTCCCGTCATGCAAAAGAAGACTATGGGTTGGGAAGCCTCATCTG
AACGTATGTATCCAGAAGATGGCGCGCTTAAGGGGGAAATTAAACAAAGATTGAAGTTAAAAGACGGTGG
TCACTACGACGCGGAAGTTAAGACCACTTATAAAGCTAAAAAGCCCGTTCAGTTACCTGGTGCATATAAC
GTAAACATTAAATTGGATATCACTTCACATAATGAAGATTACACTATTGTGGAACAATATGAAAGAGCTG
AAGGTAGGCACTCAACGGGTGGAATGGACGAATTGTACAAATAACCGCCGGAAATCATTTTTTGAAGATT
ACATTAATAAGGCTTTTTTCAATATCTCTGGAACAACAGTTTTTTTTTACTTACTAATAGCTTTAAGGAC
CCTCTTGGACATCATGATGGCAGACTTCCATCGTAATGGGATGATCATATGATGGGCGCTATCCTCATCG
CGACTCGATAACGACGTGAGAAACGATTTTTTTTTTCTTTTTCACCGTATTTTTGTGCGTCCTTTTTCAA
TTATAGCTTTTTTTTTATTTTTTTTTTTTCTCGTACTGTTTCACTGACAAAAGTTTTTTTTTCAAGAAAA
ATTTTCGATGCCGCGTTCTCTGTGTGCAACGGATGGATGGTAGATGGAATTTCAATATGTTGCTTGAAAT
TTTACCAATCTTGATATTGTGATAATTTACTTAATTATGATTCTTCCTCTTCCCTTCAATTTCTTAAAGC
TTCTTACTTTACTCCTTCTTGCTCATAAATAAGCAAGGTAAGAGGACAACTGTAATTACCTATTACAATA
CCGCGGGGTACCATGTCTAAAGGTGAAGAATTATTCACTGGTGTTGTCCCAATTTTGGTTGAATTAGATG
GTGATGTTAATGGTCACAAATTTTCTGTCTCCGGTGAAGGTGAAGGTGATGCTACTTACGGTAAATTGAC
CTTAAAATTTATTTGTACTACTGGTAAATTGCCAGTTCCATGGCCAACCTTAGTCACTACTTTAACTTAT
GGTGTTCAATGTTTTTCTAGATACCCAGATCATATGAAACAACATGACTTTTTCAAGTCTGCCATGCCAG
AAGGTTATGTTCAAGAAAGAACTATTTTTTTCAAAGATGACGGTAACTACAAGACCAGAGCTGAAGTCAA
GTTTGAAGGTGATACCTTAGTTAATAGAATCGAATTAAAAGGTATTGATTTTAAAGAAGATGGTAACATT
TTAGGTCACAAATTGGAATACAACTATAACTCTCACAATGTTTACATCATGGCTGACAAACAAAAGAATG
GTATCAAAGTTAACTTCAAAATTAGACACAACATTGAAGATGGTTCTGTTCAATTAGCTGACCATTATCA
ACAAAATACTCCAATTGGTGATGGTCCAGTCTTGTTACCAGACAACCATTACTTATCCACTCAATCTGCC
TTATCCAAAGATCCAAACGAAAAGAGAGACCACATGGTCTTGTTAGAATTTGTTACTGCTGCTGGTATTA
CCCATGGTATGGATGAATTGTACAAAGAGATCTCAATCAGTCTGATTGCGGCGTTAGCGGTAGATCACGT
TATCGGCATGGAAAACGCCATGCCGTGGAACCTGCCTGCCGATCTCGCCTGGTTTAAACGCAACACCTTA
AATAAACCCGTGATTATGGGCCGCCATACCTGGGAATCAATCGGTCGTCCGTTGCCAGGACGCAAAAATA
TTATCCTCAGCAGTCAACCGAGTACGGACGATCGCGTAACGTGGGTGAAGTCGGTGGATGAAGCCATCGC
GGCGTGTGGTGACGTACCAGAAATCATGGTGATTGGCGGCGGTCGCGTTTATGAACAGTTCTTGCCAAAA
GCGCAAAAACTGTATCTGACGCATATCGACGCAGAAGTGGAAGGCGACACCCATTTCCCGGATTACGAGC
CGGATGACTGGGAATCGGTATTCAGCGAATTCCACGATGCTGATGCGCAGAACTCTCACAGCTATTGCTT
TGAGATTCTGGAGCGGCGATAACTCGAGCTGCAGATGAATCGTAGATACTGAAAAACCCCGCAAGTTCAC
TTCAACTGTGCATCGTGCACCATCTCAATTTCTTTCATTTATACATCGTTTTGCCTTCTTTTATGTAACT
ATACTCCTCTAAGTTTCAATCTTGGCCATGTAACCTCTGATCTATAGAATTTTTTAAATGACTAGAATTA
ATGCCCATCTTTTTTTTGGACCTAAATTCTTCATGAAAATATATTACGAGGGCTTATTCAGAAGCTTTGG
ACTTCTTCGCCAGAGGTTTGGTCAAGTCTCCAATCAAGGTTGTCGGCTTGTCTACCTTGCCAGAAATTTA
CGAAAAGATGGAAAAGGGTCAAATCGTTGGTAGATACGTTGTTGACACTTCTAAATAAGCGAATTTCTTA
TGATTTATGATTTTTATTATTAAATAAGTTATAAAAAAAATAAGTGTATACAAATTTTAAAGTGACTCTT
AGGTTTTAAAACGAAAATTCTTATTCTTGAGTAACTCTTTCCTGTAGGTCAGGTTGCTTTCTCAGGTATA
GCATGAGGTCGCTCTTATTGACCACACCTCTACCGGCCGGTCGAAATTCCCCTACCCTATGAACATATTC
CATTTTGTAATTTCGTGTCGTTTCTATTATGAATTTCATTTATAAAGTTTATGTACAAATATCATAAAAA
AAGAGAATCTTTTTAAGCAAGGATTTTCTTAACTTCTTCGGCGACAGCATCACCGACTTCGGTGGTACTG
TTGGAACCACCTAAATCACCAGTTCTGATACCTGCATCCAAAACCTTTTTAACTGCATCTTCAATGGCCT
TACCTTCTTCAGGCAAGTTCAATGACAATTTCAACATCATTGCAGCAGACAAGATAGTGGCGATAGGGTT
GACCTTATTCTTTGGCAAATCTGGAGCAGAACCGTGGCATGGTTCGTACAAACCAAATGCGGTGTTCTTG
TCTGGCAAAGAGGCCAAGGACGCAGATGGCAACAAACCCAAGGAACCTGGGATAACGGAGGCTTCATCGG
AGATGATATCACCAAACATGTTGCTGGTGATTATAATACCATTTAGGTGGGTTGGGTTCTTAACTAGGAT
CATGGCGGCAGAATCAATCAATTGATGTTGAACCTTCAATGTAGGAAATTCGTTCTTGATGGTTTCCTCC
ACAGTTTTTCTCCATAATCTTGAAGAGGCCAAAACATTAGCTTTATCCAAGGACCAAATAGGCAATGGTG
GCTCATGTTGTAGGGCCATGAAAGCGGCCATTCTTGTGATTCTTTGCACTTCTGGAACGGTGTATTGTTC
ACTATCCCAAGCGACACCATCACCATCGTCTTCCTTTCTCTTACCAAAGTAAATACCTCCCACTAATTCT
CTGACAACAACGAAGTCAGTACCTTTAGCAAATTGTGGCTTGATTGGAGATAAGTCTAAAAGAGAGTCGG
ATGCAAAGTTACATGGTCTTAAGTTGGCGTACAATTGAAGTTCTTTACGGATTTTTAGTAAACCTTGTTC
AGGTCTAACACTACCTGTACCCCATTTAGGACCACCCACAGCACCTAACAAAACGGCATCAACCTTCTTG
GAGGCTTCCAGCGCCTCATCTGGAAGTGGGACACCTGTAGCGTCGATAGCAGCACCACCAATTAAATGAT
TTTCGAAATCGAACTTGACATTGGAACGAACATCAGAAATAGCTTTAAGAACCTTAATGGCTTCGGCTGT
GATTTCTTGACCAACGTGGTCACCTGGCAAAACGACGATCTTCTTAGGGGCAGACATTAGAATGGTATAT
CCTTGAAATATATATATATATTGCTGAAATGTAAAAGGTAAGAAAAGTTAGAAAGTAAGACGATTGCTAA
CCACCTATTGGAAAAAACAATAGGTCCTTAAATAATATTGTCAACTTCAAGTATTGTGATGCAAGCATTT
AGTCATGAACGCTTCTCTATTCTATATGAAAAGCCGGTTCCGGCGCTCTCACCTTTCCTTTTTCTCCCAA
TTTTTCAGTTGAAAAAGGTATATGCGTCAGGCGACCTCTGAAATTAACAAAAAATTTCCAGTCATCGAAT
TTGATTCTGTGCGATAGCGCCCCTGTGTGTTCTCGTTATGTTGAGGAAAAAAATAATGGTTGCTAAGAGA
TTCGAACTCTTGCATCTTACGATACCTGAGTATTCCCACAGTTGGGGATCTCGACTCTAGCTAGAGGATC
AATTCGTAATCATGGTCATAGCTGTTTCCTGTGTGAAATTGTTATCCGCTCACAATTCCACACAACATAC
GAGCCGGAAGCATAAAGTGTAAAGCCTGGGGTGCCTAATGAGTGAGCTAACTCACATTAATTGCGTTGCG
CTCACTGCCCGCTTTCCAGTCGGGAAACCTGTCGTGCCAGCTGATAACTTCGTATAATGTATGCTATACG
AAGTTATTAGGTCTGAAGAGGAGTTTACGTCCAGCCAAGCTAGCTTGGCTGCAGGTCGAGCGGCCGCGAT
CCGGAACCCTTAATATAACTTCGTATAATGTATGCTATACGAAGTTATCAGCTGCATTAATGAATCGGCC
AACGCGCGGGGAGAGGCGGTTTGCGTATTGGGCGCTCTTCCGCTTCCTCGCTCACTGACTCGCTGCGCTC
GGTCGTTCGGCTGCGGCGAGCGGTATCAGCTCACTCAAAGGCGGTAATACGGTTATCCACAGAATCAGGG
GATAACGCAGGAAAGAACATGTGAGCAAAAGGCCAGCAAAAGGCCAGGAACCGTAAAAAGGCCGCGTTGC
TGGCGTTTTTCCATAGGCTCCGCCCCCCTGACGAGCATCACAAAAATCGACGCTCAAGTCAGAGGTGGCG
AAACCCGACAGGACTATAAAGATACCAGGCGTTTCCCCCTGGAAGCTCCCTCGTGCGCTCTCCTGTTCCG
ACCCTGCCGCTTACCGGATACCTGTCCGCCTTTCTCCCTTCGGGAAGCGTGGCGCTTTCTCATAGCTCAC
GCTGTAGGTATCTCAGTTCGGTGTAGGTCGTTCGCTCCAAGCTGGGCTGTGTGCACGAACCCCCCGTTCA
GCCCGACCGCTGCGCCTTATCCGGTAACTATCGTCTTGAGTCCAACCCGGTAAGACACGACTTATCGCCA
CTGGCAGCAGCCACTGGTAACAGGATTAGCAGAGCGAGGTATGTAGGCGGTGCTACAGAGTTCTTGAAGT
GGTGGCCTAACTACGGCTACACTAGAAGGACAGTATTTGGTATCTGCGCTCTGCTGAAGCCAGTTACCTT
CGGAAAAAGAGTTGGTAGCTCTTGATCCGGCAAACAAACCACCGCTGGTAGCGGTGGTTTTTTTGTTTGC
AAGCAGCAGATTACGCGCAGAAAAAAAGGATCTCAAGAAGATCCTTTGATCTTTTCTACGGGGTCTGACG
CTCAGTGGAACGAAAACTCACGTTAAGGGATTTTGGTCATGAGATTATCAAAAAGGATCTTCACCTAGAT
CCTTTTAAATTAAAAATGAAGTTTTAAATCAATCTAAAGTATATATGAGTAAACTTGGTCTGACAGTTAC
CAATGCTTAATCAGTGAGGCACCTATCTCAGCGATCTGTCTATTTCGTTCATCCATAGTTGCCTGACTCC
CCGTCGTGTAGATAACTACGATACGGGAGGGCTTACCATCTGGCCCCAGTGCTGCAATGATACCGCGAGA
CCCACGCTCACCGGCTCCAGATTTATCAGCAATAAACCAGCCAGCCGGAAGGGCCGAGCGCAGAAGTGGT
CCTGCAACTTTATCCGCCTCCATCCAGTCTATTAATTGTTGCCGGGAAGCTAGAGTAAGTAGTTCGCCAG
TTAATAGTTTGCGCAACGTTGTTGCCATTGCTACAGGCATCGTGGTGTCACGCTCGTCGTTTGGTATGGC
TTCATTCAGCTCCGGTTCCCAACGATCAAGGCGAGTTACATGATCCCCCATGTTGTGCAAAAAAGCGGTT
AGCTCCTTCGGTCCTCCGATCGTTGTCAGAAGTAAGTTGGCCGCAGTGTTATCACTCATGGTTATGGCAG
CACTGCATAATTCTCTTACTGTCATGCCATCCGTAAGATGCTTTTCTGTGACTGGTGAGTACTCAACCAA
GTCATTCTGAGAATAGTGTATGCGGCGACCGAGTTGCTCTTGCCCGGCGTCAATACGGGATAATACCGCG
CCACATAGCAGAACTTTAAAAGTGCTCATCATTGGAAAACGTTCTTCGGGGCGAAAACTCTCAAGGATCT
TACCGCTGTTGAGATCCAGTTCGATGTAACCCACTCGTGCACCCAACTGATCTTCAGCATCTTTTACTTT
CACCAGCGTTTCTGGGTGAGCAAAAACAGGAAGGCAAAATGCCGCAAAAAAGGGAATAAGGGCGACACGG
AAATGTTGAATACTCATACTCTTCCTTTTTCAATATTATTGAAGCATTTATCAGGGTTATTGTCTCATGA
GCGGATACATATTTGAATGTATTTAGAAAAATAAACAAATAGGGGTTCCGCGCACATTTCCCCGAAAAGT
GCCACCTGACGTCTAAGAAACCATTATTATCATGACATTAACCTATAAAAATAGGCGTATCACGAGGCCC
TTTCGTCTCGCGCGTTTCGGTGATGACGGTGAAAACCTCTGACACATGCAGCTCCCGGAGACGGTCACAG
CTTGTCTGTAAGCGGATGCCGGGAGCAGACAAGCCCGTCAGGGCGCGTCAGCGGGTGTTGGCGGGTGTCG
GGGCTGGCTTAACTATGCGGCATCAGAGCAGATTGTACTGAGAGTGCACCATAACGCATTTAAGCATAAA
CACGCACTATGCCGTTCTTCTCATGTATATATATATACAGGCAACACGCAGATATAGGTGCGACGTGAAC
AGTGAGCTGTATGTGCGCAGCTCGCGTTGCATTTTCGGAAGCGCTCGTTTTCGGAAACGCTTTGAAGTTC
CTATTCCGAAGTTCCTATTCTCTAGCTAGAAAGTATAGGAACTTCAGAGCGCTTTTGAAAACCAAAAGCG
CTCTGAAGACGCACTTTCAAAAAACCAAAAACGCACCGGACTGTAACGAGCTACTAAAATATTGCGAATA
CCGCTTCCACAAACATTGCTCAAAAGTATCTCTTTGCTATATATCTCTGTGCTATATCCCTATATAACCT
ACCCATCCACCTTTCGCTCCTTGAACTTGCATCTAAACTCGACCTCTACATTTTTTATGTTTATCTCTAG
TATTACTCTTTAGACAAAAAAATTGTAGTAAGAACTATTCATAGAGTGAATCGAAAACAATACGAAAATG
TAAACATTTCCTATACGTAGTATATAGAGACAAAATAGAAGAAACCGTTCATAATTTTCTGACCAATGAA
GAATCATCAACGCTATCACTTTCTGTTCACAAAGTATGCGCAATCCACATCGGTATAGAATATAATCGGG
GATGCCTTTATCTTGAAAAAATGCACCCGCAGCTTCGCTAGTAATCAGTAAACGCGGGAAGTGGAGTCAG
GCTTTTTTTATGGAAGAGAAAATAGACACCAAAGTAGCCTTCTTCTAACCTTAACGGACCTACAGTGCAA
AAAGTTATCAAGAGACTGCATTATAGAGCGCACAAAGGAGAAAAAAAGTAATCTAAGATGCTTTGTTAGA
AAAATAGCGCTCTCGGGATGCATTTTTGTAGAACAAAAAAGAAGTATAGATTCTTTGTTGGTAAAATAGC
GCTCTCGCGTTGCATTTCTGTTCTGTAAAAATGCAGCTCAGATTCTTTGTTTGAAAAATTAGCGCTCTCG
CGTTGCATTTTTGTTTTACAAAAATGAAGCACAGATTCTTCGTTGGTAAAATAGCGCTTTCGCGTTGCAT
TTCTGTTCTGTAAAAATGCAGCTCAGATTCTTTGTTTGAAAAATTAGCGCTCTCGCGTTGCATTTTTGTT
CTACAAAATGAAGCACAGATGCTTCGTTGCT
Features (pLannotate 1.2.2; 23 found; start..end, strand, type, name):
     15..719     +  promoter       ADH1 promoter: S. cerevisiae ADH1; promoter for alcohol dehydrogenase 1
    734..1441    +  CDS            mCherry: mCherry is a basic (constitutively fluorescent) red fluorescent protein published in 2004, derived from Discosoma sp.. It is reported to be a very rapidly-maturing monomer with low acid sensitivity.
   1688..1708    +  promoter       URA3 promoter (fragment): S. cerevisiae URA3
   1973..2686    +  CDS            GFP (S65T): GFP (S65T) is a basic (constitutively fluorescent) green fluorescent protein published in 1995, derived from Aequorea victoria.
   2696..3168    +  CDS            ecDHFR (fragment): E. coli dihydrofolate reductase; folA
   3421..3555    +  CDS            ADH1 (fragment): ADH1_YEAST - Also known as ADC1. Experimental evidence at protein level: Swiss-Prot protein existence level 1. This isozyme preferentially catalyzes the conversion of primary unbranched alcohols to their corresponding aldehydes. Also shows activity toward secondary alcohols. From Saccharomyces cerevisiae (strain ATCC 204508 / S288c) (Baker's yeast).
   3559..3746    +  terminator     ADH1 terminator: S. cerevisiae ADH1; transcription terminator for the S. cerevisiae alcohol dehydrogenase 1 (ADH1) gene
   3863..4957    -  CDS            LEU2: 3-isopropylmalate dehydrogenase, required for leucine biosynthesis; S. cerevisiae LEU2; yeast auxotrophic marker
   4958..5363    -  promoter       LEU2 promoter: S. cerevisiae LEU2
   5429..5445    -  protein_bind   lac operator: The lac repressor binds to the lac operator to inhibit transcription in E. coli. This inhibition can be relieved by adding lactose or isopropyl-β-D-thiogalactopyranoside (IPTG). lac repressor encoded by lacI
   5453..5483    -  promoter       lac promoter: promoter for the E. coli lac operon
   5498..5519    -  protein_bind   CAP binding site: CAP binding activates transcription in the presence of cAMP. E. coli catabolite activator protein
   5532..5573    -  CDS            lacI (fragment): lac repressor; lacI; The lac repressor binds to the lac operator to inhibit transcription in E. coli. This inhibition can be relieved by adding lactose or isopropyl-β-D-thiogalactopyranoside (IPTG).
   5574..5607    -  protein_bind   loxP: Cre-mediated recombination occurs in the 8-bp core sequence (GCATACAT). Cre recombinase
   5685..5718    -  protein_bind   loxP: Cre-mediated recombination occurs in the 8-bp core sequence (GCATACAT). Cre recombinase
   5719..5775    -  CDS            lacI (fragment): lac repressor; lacI; The lac repressor binds to the lac operator to inhibit transcription in E. coli. This inhibition can be relieved by adding lactose or isopropyl-β-D-thiogalactopyranoside (IPTG).
   5958..6546    -  rep_origin     ori: high-copy-number ColE1/pMB1/pBR322/pUC origin of replication
   6717..7577    -  CDS            AmpR: β-lactamase; bla; confers resistance to ampicillin, carbenicillin, and related antibiotics
   7578..7682    -  promoter       AmpR promoter: bla
   7777..7812    +  CDS            rop (fragment): Rop protein, which maintains plasmids at low copy number; rop
   7914..7963    +  misc_feature   bom (fragment): basis of mobility region from pBR322
   7964..9128    +  rep_origin     2μ ori: yeast 2μ plasmid origin of replication
   9129..14      -  misc_feature   MCS (fragment) (across the origin): pUC18/19 multiple cloning site
