[The description below was written by a language model from this plasmid's Addgene catalogue record and pLannotate feature annotations shown in this document.]
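Description:
pGADT7-ADH700-yeCherry-p150-yeGFP-DHFR is a yeast expression plasmid built on the pGADT7 backbone and designed to express two fluorescent proteins from a single dicistronic transcript in Saccharomyces cerevisiae. It is an E. coli–yeast shuttle vector. A high-copy ColE1/pUC-type origin and a β-lactamase (AmpR) gene support propagation and ampicillin selection in bacteria. The 2μ origin provides episomal multicopy maintenance in yeast, and LEU2, under its own promoter, allows selection by leucine prototrophy. The annotation also picks up backbone remnants: lac promoter/operator elements, lacI, rop and bom fragments, and two closely spaced loxP sites. The record assigns no function to any of these in this construct.

The roughly 3 kb insert, cloned between SbfI and XhoI, begins with a truncated ADH1 promoter (the "ADH700" version), which drives a yeast-enhanced Cherry red fluorescent protein as the first cistron. Downstream lies the p150 internal ribosome entry site, which was not recognised as a named feature in the automated annotation but corresponds to the gap between the two reporter genes. It directs cap-independent translation of the second cistron, a yeast-enhanced GFP (annotated as an S65T-type GFP) fused at its C-terminus to E. coli dihydrofolate reductase. Transcription ends at the ADH1 terminator. Red fluorescence therefore reports cap-dependent translation of the message, while green fluorescence reports IRES-dependent translation from the same mRNA. The record does not state the purpose of the ecDHFR fusion or whether it carries mutations. The associated publication concerns dicistronic regulation of fluorescent proteins in budding yeast, which is consistent with using the plasmid to test IRES-mediated co-expression.
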