Addgene plasmid #24378: pGADT7-ADH700-yeCherry-p150-yeGFP-DHFR
Depositing lab: Thomas Wandless. Depositing organization: Stanford University. Publication: Dicistronic regulation of fluorescent proteins in the budding yeast Saccharomyces cerevisiae. Edwards SR, Wandless TJ. Yeast. 2010 Apr;27(4):229-36. doi: 10.1002/yea.1744 PubMed 20017217.
Backbone
  Vector backbone: pGADT7
  Backbone size w/o insert (bp): 6000
  Vector type: Yeast Expression
Growth in bacteria
  Bacterial resistance: Ampicillin, 100 μg/mL
  Growth temperature: 37°C
  Growth strain: DH5alpha
  Copy number: High Copy
Gene/Insert
  Gene/Insert name: pADH1 yeCherry::p150yeGFP-DHFR (alt names: ADH1 promoter ye Cherry; p150IRES yeGFP-ecDHFR)
  Species: S. cerevisiae (budding yeast)
  Insert size (bp): 3000
  Mutation: 1. Truncated version of ADH700 promoter (SbfI/SpeI) driven yeast enhanced RFP (SpeI/-). 2. p150 IRES (SacII/BglII) driven yeast enhanced GFP fused to E.coli DHFR (BglII/XhoI)
  Cloning method: Restriction Enzyme; 5′ cloning site sbf1 (not destroyed); 3′ cloning site XhoI (not destroyed)
  Sequencing primers: 5′ n/a
Terms and licenses: Academic/Nonprofit Terms; Industry Terms: Not Available to Industry
How to cite: pGADT7-ADH700-yeCherry-p150-yeGFP-DHFR was a gift from Thomas Wandless (Addgene plasmid # 24378 ; http://n2t.net/addgene:24378 ; RRID:Addgene_24378)
