>Addgene plasmid #24378 | pGADT7-ADH700-yeCherry-p150-yeGFP-DHFR | addgene partial sequence | sequence record 30577 | 24378 with EXFP-R
CCTTCTGGCATGGCAGACTTGAAAAAGTCATGTTGTTTCATATGATCTGGGTATCTAGAAAAACATTGAA
CACCATAAGTTAAAGTAGTGACTAAGGTTGGCCATGGAACTGGCAATTTACCAGTAGTACAAATAAATTT
TAAGGTCAATTTACCGTAAGTAGCATCACCTTCACCTTCACCGGAGACAGAAAATTTGTGACCATTAACA
TCACCATCTAATTCAACCAAAATTGGGACAACACCAGTGAATAATTCTTCACCTTTAGACATGGTACCCC
GCGGTATTGTAATAGGTAATTACAGTTGTCCTCTTACCTTGCTTATTTATGAGCAAGAAGGAGTAAAGTA
AGAAGCTTTAAGAAATTGAAGGGAAGAGGAAGAATCATAATTAAGTAAATTATCACAATATCAAGATTGG
TAAAATTTCAAGCAACATATTGAAATTCCATCTACCATCCATCCGTTGCACACAGAGAACGCGGCATCGA
AAATTTTTCTTGAAAAAAAAACTTTTGTCAGTGAAACAGTACGAGAAAAAAAAAAAATAAAAAAAAAGCT
ATAATTGAAAAAGGACGCACAAAAATACGGTGAAAAAGAAAAAAAAAAATCGTTTCTCACGTCGTTATCG
AGTCGCGATGAGGATAGCGCCCATCATATGATCATCCCATTACGATGGAAGTCTGCCATCATGATGTCCA
AGAGGGTCCTTAAAGCTATTAGTAAGTAAAAAAAAACTGTTGTTCCAGAGATATTGAAAAAAGCCTTATT
AATGTAATCTTCAAAAAATGATTTCCGGCGGTTATTTGTACAATTCGTCCATTCCACCCG
