>Addgene plasmid #24378 | pGADT7-ADH700-yeCherry-p150-yeGFP-DHFR | addgene partial sequence | sequence record 30578 | 24378 with yADH1-F 5'-ATACGGCCTTCCTTCCAGTT
GCTGTCTTGCTATCAAGTATAAATAGACCTGCAATTATTAATCTTTTGTTTCCTCGTCATTGTTCTCGTT
CCCTTTCTTCCTTGTTTCTTTTTCTGCACAATATTTCAAGCTATACCAAGCATACAATCAACTCCGGTAC
CACTAGTATGGTAAGTAAGGGTGAAGAAGACAATATGGCGATCATTAAGGAATTCATGCGTTTCAAAGTA
CACATGGAGGGAAGCGTGAACGGACATGAATTTGAAATCGAAGGGGAAGGCGAAGGTAGACCATACGAAG
GAACCCAGACCGCAAAGCTTAAAGTTACCAAAGGCGGGCCACTACCATTTGCATGGGATATCTTGAGCCC
TCAGTTTATGTATGGCAGTAAGGCCTACGTTAAACACCCAGCTGATATTCCCGACTATTTGAAATTGTCT
TTTCCAGAAGGATTCAAATGGGAAAGAGTAATGAATTTCGAGGACGGCGGAGTTGTTACTGTTACTCAAG
ATTCAAGTTTGCAAGACGGTGAATTTATTTACAAGGTCAAATTAAGAGGGACTAATTTCCCTAGTGATGG
TCCCGTCATGCAAAAGAAGACTATGGGTTGGGAAGCCTCATCTGAACGTATGTATCCAGAAGATGGCGCG
CTTAAGGGGGAAATTAAACAAAGATTGAAGTTAAAAGACGGTGGTCACTACGACGCGGAAGTTAAGACCA
CTTATAAAGCTAAAAAGCCCGTTCAGTTACC
